Addgene plasmid #143462: TFORF1055
Purpose: Lentiviral vector for overexpressing transcription factor ORFs with unique 24-bp barcodes. Barcodes facilitate identification of transcription factors in pooled screens.
Depositing lab: Feng Zhang. Depositing organization: Broad Institute. Publication: A transcription factor atlas of directed differentiation. Joung J, Ma S, Tay T, Geiger-Schuller KR, Kirchgatterer PC, Verdine VK, Guo B, Arias-Garcia MA, Allen WE, Singh A, Kuksenko O, Abudayyeh OO, Gootenberg JS, Fu Z, Macrae RK, Buenrostro JD, Regev A, Zhang F. Cell. 2023 Jan 5;186(1):209-229.e26. doi: 10.1016/j.cell.2022.11.026. PubMed 36608654.
Backbone
  Vector backbone: pLX_TRC317
  Backbone manufacturer: Broad Institute Genetic Perturbation Platform
  Backbone size w/o insert (bp): 8264
  Vector type: Mammalian Expression, Lentiviral
  Selectable markers: Puromycin
Growth in bacteria
  Bacterial resistance: Ampicillin, 100 μg/mL
  Growth temperature: 37°C
  Growth strain: NEB Stable
  Copy number: High Copy
Gene/Insert
  Gene/Insert name: PLAGL1
  Species: H. sapiens (human)
  Insert size (bp): 1337
  Entrez Gene: PLAGL1 (a.k.a. LOT1, ZAC, ZAC1)
  Promoter: EF1a
  Cloning method: Unknown
  Sequencing primers: 5′ GGGTGGAGACTGAAGTTAGGCCAG; 3′ CACATAGCGTAAAAGGAGCAACATAG
Terms and licenses: Academic/Nonprofit Terms; Industry Terms: Not Available to Industry
Depositor comments: NM_001289039,NM_001289040,NM_001080955,NM_001289037,NM_001289038,NM_001317158,NM_001080956,NM_001289041,NM_001317160,ENST00000437412,ENST00000367572,ENST00000417959 . The transcription factor ORF portion of this plasmid was synthesized by Genewiz. Please test multiple small colonies in case of plasmid recombination. To make this collection available in a timely manner, a portion of this collection was not fully sequenced by Addgene. If an Addgene verified full plasmid sequence is not available, please contact us prior to placing an order to request the full sequence.
How to cite: TFORF1055 was a gift from Feng Zhang (Addgene plasmid # 143462 ; http://n2t.net/addgene:143462 ; RRID:Addgene_143462)
