[The description below was written by a language model from this plasmid's Addgene catalogue record and pLannotate feature annotations shown in this document.]
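Description:
TFORF1055 is a lentiviral mammalian expression plasmid built on the pLX_TRC317 backbone. It carries the human transcription factor PLAGL1 (also known as LOT1, ZAC or ZAC1) as one member of a barcoded transcription factor ORF collection. In bacteria it is maintained through a high-copy ColE1/pUC-type origin and selected with ampicillin via the β-lactamase gene. An f1 origin and remnants of a lac/T7/T3 cloning region are also annotated in the backbone. The depositor notes that recombination can occur during propagation, as is common for plasmids carrying LTR repeats.

The viral portion has a third-generation, self-inactivating layout. An RSV promoter drives a truncated HIV-1 5' LTR, followed by the Ψ packaging signal with a partial gag fragment and the Rev response element. A cPPT/CTS lies further downstream, and a ΔU3 3' LTR closes the transfer cassette, with an SV40 polyadenylation signal just beyond it. Two expression units lie between the LTRs. An SV40 early promoter drives puromycin N-acetyltransferase for selecting transduced cells. The EF-1α promoter drives the synthesized PLAGL1 ORF, which is followed by a WPRE that enhances transcript stability and expression. According to the record, each ORF in the collection is paired with a unique 24-bp barcode. The barcode is not annotated as a feature, and its position is not stated. A short match to U6 promoter sequence lies between the ORF and the WPRE, but no function is given for it.

The construct is intended for packaging into lentivirus and stable overexpression of PLAGL1 in mammalian cells. Its main use is in pooled overexpression screens, such as directed differentiation studies, where barcode readout identifies which factor each cell received.
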