Features (pLannotate 1.2.2; 31 found; start..end, strand, type, name):
      5..231     +  promoter       RSV promoter: Rous sarcoma virus enhancer/promoter
    232..412     +  LTR            5' LTR (truncated): truncated 5' long terminal repeat (LTR) from HIV-1
    459..584     +  misc_feature   HIV-1 Ψ: packaging signal of human immunodeficiency virus type 1
    568..931     +  CDS            HIV-1 gag (fragment): gag protein from human immunodeficiency virus 1; gag
   1077..1310    +  misc_feature   RRE: The Rev response element (RRE) of HIV-1 allows for Rev-dependent mRNA export from the nucleus to the cytoplasm.
   1687..1713    +  CDS            Rev (fragment): human immunodeficiency virus 1 (HIV-1) Rev protein; rev; enhances nuclear export of unspliced and incompletely spliced viral mRNAs
   1720..1743    +  promoter       SV40 promoter (fragment): SV40 early promoter
   1744..1815    +  promoter       SV40 promoter (fragment): SV40 enhancer and early promoter
   1839..1974    +  rep_origin     SV40 ori: SV40 origin of replication
   2020..2616    +  CDS            PuroR (fragment): puromycin N-acetyltransferase; pac from Streptomyces; confers resistance to puromycin
   2665..2782    +  misc_feature   cPPT/CTS: central polypurine tract and central termination sequence of HIV-1
   2847..2913    +  CDS            small t antigen (fragment): SV40 (simian virus 40) small t antigen
   2920..4098    +  promoter       EF-1α promoter: strong constitutive promoter for human elongation factor EF-1α
   4133..5347    +  CDS            PLAGL1 (fragment): PLAL1_HUMAN - Also known as LOT1, ZAC. Experimental evidence at protein level: Swiss-Prot protein existence level 1. Acts as a transcriptional activator (PubMed:9722527). Involved in the transcriptional regulation of type 1 receptor for pituitary adenylate cyclase-activating polypeptide. From Homo sapiens (Human).
   5363..5416    +  promoter       U6 promoter (fragment): RNA polymerase III promoter for human U6 snRNA
   5458..6046    +  misc_feature   WPRE: woodchuck hepatitis virus posttranscriptional regulatory element
   6097..6116    +  misc_feature   cPPT/CTS (fragment): central polypurine tract and central termination sequence of HIV-1
   6118..6351    +  LTR            3' LTR (ΔU3): self-inactivating 3' long terminal repeat (LTR) from HIV-1
   6429..6550    +  polyA_signal   SV40 poly(A) signal: SV40 polyadenylation signal
   6590..6725    +  rep_origin     SV40 ori: SV40 origin of replication
   6746..6764    -  promoter       T7 promoter: promoter for bacteriophage T7 RNA polymerase
   6772..6927    +  CDS            lacZα (fragment): LacZα fragment of β-galactosidase; lacZ fragment
   6932..7360    +  rep_origin     f1 ori (sequence partly withheld): f1 bacteriophage origin of replication; arrow indicates direction of (+) strand synthesis
   7413..7517    +  promoter       AmpR promoter: bla
   7518..8378    +  CDS            AmpR: β-lactamase; bla; confers resistance to ampicillin, carbenicillin, and related antibiotics
   8549..9137    +  rep_origin     ori: high-copy-number ColE1/pMB1/pBR322/pUC origin of replication
   9320..9412    +  CDS            lacI (fragment): lac repressor; lacI; The lac repressor binds to the lac operator to inhibit transcription in E. coli. This inhibition can be relieved by adding lactose or isopropyl-β-D-thiogalactopyranoside (IPTG).
   9425..9446    +  protein_bind   CAP binding site: CAP binding activates transcription in the presence of cAMP. E. coli catabolite activator protein
   9461..9491    +  promoter       lac promoter: promoter for the E. coli lac operon
   9499..9515    +  protein_bind   lac operator: The lac repressor binds to the lac operator to inhibit transcription in E. coli. This inhibition can be relieved by adding lactose or isopropyl-β-D-thiogalactopyranoside (IPTG). lac repressor encoded by lacI
   9560..9578    +  promoter       T3 promoter: promoter for bacteriophage T3 RNA polymerase
>Addgene plasmid #143462 | TFORF1055 | addgene full sequence | sequence record 397900 | Addgene NGS Result
TTAATGTAGTCTTATGCAATACTCTTGTAGTCTTGCAACATGGTAACGATGAGTTAGCAACATGCCTTAC
AAGGAGAGAAAAAGCACCGTGCATGCCGATTGGTGGAAGTAAGGTGGTACGATCGTGCCTTATTAGGAAG
GCAACAGACGGGTCTGACATGGATTGGACGAACCACTGAATTGCCGCATTGCAGAGATATTGTATTTAAG
TGCCTAGCTCGATACATAAACGGGTCTCTCTGGTTAGACCAGATCTGAGCCTGGGAGCTCTCTGGCTAAC
TAGGGAACCCACTGCTTAAGCCTCAATAAAGCTTGCCTTGAGTGCTTCAAGTAGTGTGTGCCCGTCTGTT
GTGTGACTCTGGTAACTAGAGATCCCTCAGACCCTTTTAGTCAGTGTGGAAAATCTCTAGCAGTGGCGCC
CGAACAGGGACTTGAAAGCGAAAGGGAAACCAGAGGAGCTCTCTCGACGCAGGACTCGGCTTGCTGAAGC
GCGCACGGCAAGAGGCGAGGGGCGGCGACTGGTGAGTACGCCAAAAATTTTGACTAGCGGAGGCTAGAAG
GAGAGAGATGGGTGCGAGAGCGTCAGTATTAAGCGGGGGAGAATTAGATCGCGATGGGAAAAAATTCGGT
TAAGGCCAGGGGGAAAGAAAAAATATAAATTAAAACATATAGTATGGGCAAGCAGGGAGCTAGAACGATT
CGCAGTTAATCCTGGCCTGTTAGAAACATCAGAAGGCTGTAGACAAATACTGGGACAGCTACAACCATCC
CTTCAGACAGGATCAGAAGAACTTAGATCATTATATAATACAGTAGCAACCCTCTATTGTGTGCATCAAA
GGATAGAGATAAAAGACACCAAGGAAGCTTTAGACAAGATAGAGGAAGAGCAAAACAAAAGTAAGACCAC
CGCACAGCAAGCGGCCGCTGATCTTCAGACCTGGAGGAGGAGATATGAGGGACAATTGGAGAAGTGAATT
ATATAAATATAAAGTAGTAAAAATTGAACCATTAGGAGTAGCACCCACCAAGGCAAAGAGAAGAGTGGTG
CAGAGAGAAAAAAGAGCAGTGGGAATAGGAGCTTTGTTCCTTGGGTTCTTGGGAGCAGCAGGAAGCACTA
TGGGCGCAGCGTCAATGACGCTGACGGTACAGGCCAGACAATTATTGTCTGGTATAGTGCAGCAGCAGAA
CAATTTGCTGAGGGCTATTGAGGCGCAACAGCATCTGTTGCAACTCACAGTCTGGGGCATCAAGCAGCTC
CAGGCAAGAATCCTGGCTGTGGAAAGATACCTAAAGGATCAACAGCTCCTGGGGATTTGGGGTTGCTCTG
GAAAACTCATTTGCACCACTGCTGTGCCTTGGAATGCTAGTTGGAGTAATAAATCTCTGGAACAGATTTG
GAATCACACGACCTGGATGGAGTGGGACAGAGAAATTAACAATTACACAAGCTTAATACACTCCTTAATT
GAAGAATCGCAAAACCAGCAAGAAAAGAATGAACAAGAATTATTGGAATTAGATAAATGGGCAAGTTTGT
GGAATTGGTTTAACATAACAAATTGGCTGTGGTATATAAAATTATTCATAATGATAGTAGGAGGCTTGGT
AGGTTTAAGAATAGTTTTTGCTGTACTTTCTATAGTGAATAGAGTTAGGCAGGGATATTCACCATTATCG
TTTCAGACCCACCTCCCAACCCCGAGGGGACCCATGCATTGCATCTCAATTAGTCAGCAACCAGGTGTGG
AAAGTCCCCAGGCTCCCCAGCAGGCAGAAGTATGCAAAGCATGCGTCTCAATTAGTCAGCAACCATAGTC
CCGCCCCTAACTCCGCCCATCCCGCCCCTAACTCCGCCCAGTTCCGCCCATTCTCCGCCCCATGGCTGAC
TAATTTTTTTTATTTATGCAGAGGCCGAGGCCGCCTCGGCCTCTGAGCTATTCCAGAAGTAGTGAGGAGG
CTTTTTTGGAGGCCTAGGCTTTTGCAAAAAGCTTTCTAGAGGTACCACCGGAGCTTACCATGACCGAGTA
CAAGCCCACGGTGCGCCTCGCCACCCGCGACGACGTCCCCAGGGCCGTACGCACCCTCGCCGCCGCGTTC
GCCGACTACCCCGCCACGCGCCACACCGTCGATCCGGACCGCCACATCGAGCGGGTCACCGAGCTGCAAG
AACTCTTCCTCACGCGCGTCGGGCTCGACATCGGCAAGGTGTGGGTCGCGGACGACGGCGCCGCCGTGGC
GGTCTGGACCACGCCGGAGAGCGTCGAAGCGGGGGCGGTGTTCGCCGAGATCGGCCCGCGCATGGCCGAG
TTGAGCGGTTCCCGGCTGGCCGCGCAGCAACAGATGGAAGGCCTCCTGGCGCCGCACCGGCCCAAGGAGC
CCGCGTGGTTCCTGGCCACCGTCGGCGTCTCGCCCGACCACCAGGGCAAGGGTCTGGGCAGCGCCGTCGT
GCTCCCCGGAGTGGAGGCGGCCGAGCGCGCCGGGGTGCCCGCCTTCCTGGAGACCTCCGCGCCCCGCAAC
CTCCCCTTCTACGAGCGGCTCGGCTTCACCGTCACCGCCGACGTCGAGGTGCCCGAAGGACCGCGCACCT
GGTGCATGACCCGCAAGCCCGGTGCCAGTTAACGAATTCTAGATCTTGAGACAAATGGCAGTATTCATCC
ACAATTTTAAAAGAAAAGGGGGGATTGGGGGGTACAGTGCAGGGGAAAGAATAGTAGACATAATAGCAAC
AGACATACAAACTAAAGAATTACAAAAACAAATTACAAAAATTCAAAATTTTCGGGTTTATTACAGGGAC
AGCAGAGATCCACTTTGGCGCCGGCTCGAGGCCTGCAGGTGCAAAGATGGATAAAGTTTTAAACAGAGAG
GAATCTTTGCAGCTAATGGACCTTCTAGGTCTTGAAAGGAGTGGGAATTGGCTCCGGTGCCCGTCAGTGG
GCAGAGCGCACATCGCCCACAGTCCCCGAGAAGTTGGGGGGAGGGGTCGGCAATTGAACCGGTGCCTAGA
GAAGGTGGCGCGGGGTAAACTGGGAAAGTGATGTCGTGTACTGGCTCCGCCTTTTTCCCGAGGGTGGGGG
AGAACCGTATATAAGTGCAGTAGTCGCCGTGAACGTTCTTTTTCGCAACGGGTTTGCCGCCAGAACACAG
GTAAGTGCCGTGTGTGGTTCCCGCGGGCCTGGCCTCTTTACGGGTTATGGCCCTTGCGTGCCTTGAATTA
CTTCCACCTGGCTGCAGTACGTGATTCTTGATCCCGAGCTTCGGGTTGGAAGTGGGTGGGAGAGTTCGAG
GCCTTGCGCTTAAGGAGCCCCTTCGCCTCGTGCTTGAGTTGAGGCCTGGCCTGGGCGCTGGGGCCGCCGC
GTGCGAATCTGGTGGCACCTTCGCGCCTGTCTCGCTGCTTTCGATAAGTCTCTAGCCATTTAAAATTTTT
GATGACCTGCTGCGACGCTTTTTTTCTGGCAAGATAGTCTTGTAAATGCGGGCCAAGATCTGCACACTGG
TATTTCGGTTTTTGGGGCCGCGGGCGGCGACGGGGCCCGTGCGTCCCAGCGCACATGTTCGGCGAGGCGG
GGCCTGCGAGCGCGGCCACCGAGAATCGGACGGGGGTAGTCTCAAGCTGGCCGGCCTGCTCTGGTGCCTG
GCCTCGCGCCGCCGTGTATCGCCCCGCCCTGGGCGGCAAGGCTGGCCCGGTCGGCACCAGTTGCGTGAGC
GGAAAGATGGCCGCTTCCCGGCCCTGCTGCAGGGAGCTCAAAATGGAGGACGCGGCGCTCGGGAGAGCGG
GCGGGTGAGTCACCCACACAAAGGAAAAGGGCCTTTCCGTCCTCAGCCGTCGCTTCATGTGACTCCACGG
AGTACCGGGCGCCGTCCAGGCACCTCGATTAGTTCTCGAGCTTTTGGAGTACGTCGTCTTTAGGTTGGGG
GGAGGGGTTTTATGCGATGGAGTTTCCCCACACTGAGTGGGTGGAGACTGAAGTTAGGCCAGCTTGGCAC
TTGATGTAATTCTCCTTGGAATTTGCCCTTTTTGAGTTTGGATCTTGGTTCATTCTCAAGCCTCAGACAG
TGGTTCAAAGTTTTTTTCTTCCATTTCAGGTGTCGTGAGGCTAGCACCGCCACCATGGCTACCCATTCTC
CCCAGAAATCTCACCAGTGTGCTCACTGTGAGAAGACGTTCAACCGGAAAGACCACCTGAAAAACCACCT
CCAGACCCACGACCCCAACAAAATGGCCTTTGGGTGTGAGGAGTGTGGGAAGAAGTACAACACCATGCTG
GGCTATAAGAGGCACCTGGCCCTCCATGCGGCCAGCAGTGGGGACCTCACCTGTGGGGTCTGTGCCCTGG
AGCTAGGGAGCACCGAGGTGCTACTGGACCACCTCAAAGCCCATGCGGAAGAGAAGCCCCCTAGCGGAAC
CAAGGAAAAGAAGCACCAGTGCGACCACTGTGAAAGATGCTTCTACACCCGGAAGGATGTGCGACGCCAC
CTGGTGGTCCACACAGGATGCAAGGACTTCCTGTGCCAGTTCTGTGCCCAGAGATTTGGGCGCAAGGATC
ACCTCACCCGGCATACCAAGAAGACCCACTCACAGGAGCTGATGAAAGAGAGCTTGCAGACCGGAGACCT
TCTGAGCACCTTCCACACCATCTCGCCTTCATTCCAACTGAAGGCTGCTGCCTTGCCTCCTTTCCCTTTA
GGAGCTTCTGCCCAGAACGGGCTTGCAAGTAGCTTGCCAGCTGAGGTCCATAGCCTCACCCTCAGTCCCC
CAGAACAAGCCGCCCAGCCTATGCAGCCGCTGCCAGAGTCCCTGGCCTCCCTCCACCCCTCGGTATCCCC
TGGCTCTCCTCCGCCACCCCTTCCCAATCACAAGTACAACACCACTTCTACCTCATACTCCCCACTTGCA
AGCCTGCCCCTCAAAGCAGATACTAAAGGTTTTTGCAATATCAGTTTGTTTGAGGACTTGCCTCTGCAAG
AGCCTCAGTCACCTCAAAAGCTCAACCCAGGTTTTGATCTGGCTAAGGGAAATGCTGGTAAAGTAAACCT
GCCCAAGGAGCTGCCTGCAGATGCTGTGAACCTAACAATACCTGCCTCTCTGGACCTGTCCCCCCTGTTG
GGCTTCTGGCAGCTGCCCCCTCCTGCTACCCAAAATACCTTTGGGAATAGCACTCTTGCCCTGGGGCCTG
GGGAATCTTTGCCCCACAGGTTAAGCTGTCTGGGGCAGCAGCAGCAAGAACCCCCACTTGCCATGGGCAC
TGTGAGCCTGGGCCAGCTCCCCCTGCCCCCCATCCCTCATGTGTTCTCAGCTGGCACTGGCTCTGCCATC
CTGCCTCATTTCCATCATGCATTCAGATAGTAATGAACTAGTCCGTAACTTGAAAGTATTTCGATTTCTT
GGCTTTATATATCTTGTGGAAAGGACGAGCCACCGGCCTAGACCGGCATCGGACGCGTTAAGTCGACAAT
CAACCTCTGGATTACAAAATTTGTGAAAGATTGACTGGTATTCTTAACTATGTTGCTCCTTTTACGCTAT
GTGGATACGCTGCTTTAATGCCTTTGTATCATGCTATTGCTTCCCGTATGGCTTTCATTTTCTCCTCCTT
GTATAAATCCTGGTTGCTGTCTCTTTATGAGGAGTTGTGGCCCGTTGTCAGGCAACGTGGCGTGGTGTGC
ACTGTGTTTGCTGACGCAACCCCCACTGGTTGGGGCATTGCCACCACCTGTCAGCTCCTTTCCGGGACTT
TCGCTTTCCCCCTCCCTATTGCCACGGCGGAACTCATCGCCGCCTGCCTTGCCCGCTGCTGGACAGGGGC
TCGGCTGTTGGGCACTGACAATTCCGTGGTGTTGTCGGGGAAATCATCGTCCTTTCCTTGGCTGCTCGCC
TGTGTTGCCACCTGGATTCTGCGCGGGACGTCCTTCTGCTACGTCCCTTCGGCCCTCAATCCAGCGGACC
TTCCTTCCCGCGGCCTGCTGCCGGCTCTGCGGCCTCTTCCGCGTCTTCGCCTTCGCCCTCAGACGAGTCG
GATCTCCCTTTGGGCCGCCTCCCCGCGTCGACTTTAAGACCAATGACTTACAAGGCAGCTGTAGATCTTA
GCCACTTTTTAAAAGAAAAGGGGGGACTGGAAGGGCTAATTCACTCCCAACGAAGACAAGATCTGCTTTT
TGCTTGTACTGGGTCTCTCTGGTTAGACCAGATCTGAGCCTGGGAGCTCTCTGGCTAACTAGGGAACCCA
CTGCTTAAGCCTCAATAAAGCTTGCCTTGAGTGCTTCAAGTAGTGTGTGCCCGTCTGTTGTGTGACTCTG
GTAACTAGAGATCCCTCAGACCCTTTTAGTCAGTGTGGAAAATCTCTAGCAGTACGTATAGTAGTTCATG
TCATCTTATTATTCAGTATTTATAACTTGCAAAGAAATGAATATCAGAGAGTGAGAGGAACTTGTTTATT
GCAGCTTATAATGGTTACAAATAAAGCAATAGCATCACAAATTTCACAAATAAAGCATTTTTTTCACTGC
ATTCTAGTTGTGGTTTGTCCAAACTCATCAATGTATCTTATCATGTCTGGCTCTAGCTATCCCGCCCCTA
ACTCCGCCCATCCCGCCCCTAACTCCGCCCAGTTCCGCCCATTCTCCGCCCCATGGCTGACTAATTTTTT
TTATTTATGCAGAGGCCGAGGCCGCCTCGGCCTCTGAGCTATTCCAGAAGTAGTGAGGAGGCTTTTTTGG
AGGCCTAGGGACGTACCCAATTCGCCCTATAGTGAGTCGTATTACGCGCGCTCACTGGCCGTCGTTTTAC
AACGTCGTGACTGGGAAAACCCTGGCGTTACCCAACTTAATCGCCTTGCAGCACATCCCCCTTTCGCCAG
CTGGCGTAATAGCGAAGAGGCCCGCACCGATCGCCCTTCCCAACAGTTGCGCAGCCTGAATGGCGAATGG
G
[124 nt withheld, positions 6932-7055]
C
[91 nt withheld, positions 7057-7147]
A
[49 nt withheld, positions 7149-7197]
CCTTTGACGTTGGAGTCCACGTTCTTT
[37 nt withheld, positions 7225-7261]
ACCCTATCTCGGTCTATTCTTTTGATTTATAAGGGATTTTGCCGATTTCGGCCTATTGGTTAAAAAATGA
GCTGATTTAACAAAAATTTAACGCGAATTTTAACAAAATATTAACGCTTACAATTTAGGTGGCACTTTTC
GGGGAAATGTGCGCGGAACCCCTATTTGTTTATTTTTCTAAATACATTCAAATATGTATCCGCTCATGAG
ACAATAACCCTGATAAATGCTTCAATAATATTGAAAAAGGAAGAGTATGAGTATTCAACATTTCCGTGTC
GCCCTTATTCCCTTTTTTGCGGCATTTTGCCTTCCTGTTTTTGCTCACCCAGAAACGCTGGTGAAAGTAA
AAGATGCTGAAGATCAGTTGGGTGCACGAGTGGGTTACATCGAACTGGATCTCAACAGCGGTAAGATCCT
TGAGAGTTTTCGCCCCGAAGAACGTTTTCCAATGATGAGCACTTTTAAAGTTCTGCTATGTGGCGCGGTA
TTATCCCGTATTGACGCCGGGCAAGAGCAACTCGGTCGCCGCATACACTATTCTCAGAATGACTTGGTTG
AGTACTCACCAGTCACAGAAAAGCATCTTACGGATGGCATGACAGTAAGAGAATTATGCAGTGCTGCCAT
AACCATGAGTGATAACACTGCGGCCAACTTACTTCTGACAACGATCGGAGGACCGAAGGAGCTAACCGCT
TTTTTGCACAACATGGGGGATCATGTAACTCGCCTTGATCGTTGGGAACCGGAGCTGAATGAAGCCATAC
CAAACGACGAGCGTGACACCACGATGCCTGTAGCAATGGCAACAACGTTGCGCAAACTATTAACTGGCGA
ACTACTTACTCTAGCTTCCCGGCAACAATTAATAGACTGGATGGAGGCGGATAAAGTTGCAGGACCACTT
CTGCGCTCGGCCCTTCCGGCTGGCTGGTTTATTGCTGATAAATCTGGAGCCGGTGAGCGTGGGTCTCGCG
GTATCATTGCAGCACTGGGGCCAGATGGTAAGCCCTCCCGTATCGTAGTTATCTACACGACGGGGAGTCA
GGCAACTATGGATGAACGAAATAGACAGATCGCTGAGATAGGTGCCTCACTGATTAAGCATTGGTAACTG
TCAGACCAAGTTTACTCATATATACTTTAGATTGATTTAAAACTTCATTTTTAATTTAAAAGGATCTAGG
TGAAGATCCTTTTTGATAATCTCATGACCAAAATCCCTTAACGTGAGTTTTCGTTCCACTGAGCGTCAGA
CCCCGTAGAAAAGATCAAAGGATCTTCTTGAGATCCTTTTTTTCTGCGCGTAATCTGCTGCTTGCAAACA
AAAAAACCACCGCTACCAGCGGTGGTTTGTTTGCCGGATCAAGAGCTACCAACTCTTTTTCCGAAGGTAA
CTGGCTTCAGCAGAGCGCAGATACCAAATACTGTTCTTCTAGTGTAGCCGTAGTTAGGCCACCACTTCAA
GAACTCTGTAGCACCGCCTACATACCTCGCTCTGCTAATCCTGTTACCAGTGGCTGCTGCCAGTGGCGAT
AAGTCGTGTCTTACCGGGTTGGACTCAAGACGATAGTTACCGGATAAGGCGCAGCGGTCGGGCTGAACGG
GGGGTTCGTGCACACAGCCCAGCTTGGAGCGAACGACCTACACCGAACTGAGATACCTACAGCGTGAGCT
ATGAGAAAGCGCCACGCTTCCCGAAGGGAGAAAGGCGGACAGGTATCCGGTAAGCGGCAGGGTCGGAACA
GGAGAGCGCACGAGGGAGCTTCCAGGGGGAAACGCCTGGTATCTTTATAGTCCTGTCGGGTTTCGCCACC
TCTGACTTGAGCGTCGATTTTTGTGATGCTCGTCAGGGGGGCGGAGCCTATGGAAAAACGCCAGCAACGC
GGCCTTTTTACGGTTCCTGGCCTTTTGCTGGCCTTTTGCTCACATGTTCTTTCCTGCGTTATCCCCTGAT
TCTGTGGATAACCGTATTACCGCCTTTGAGTGAGCTGATACCGCTCGCCGCAGCCGAACGACCGAGCGCA
GCGAGTCAGTGAGCGAGGAAGCGGAAGAGCGCCCAATACGCAAACCGCCTCTCCCCGCGCGTTGGCCGAT
TCATTAATGCAGCTGGCACGACAGGTTTCCCGACTGGAAAGCGGGCAGTGAGCGCAACGCAATTAATGTG
AGTTAGCTCACTCATTAGGCACCCCAGGCTTTACACTTTATGCTTCCGGCTCGTATGTTGTGTGGAATTG
TGAGCGGATAACAATTTCACACAGGAAACAGCTATGACCATGATTACGCCAAGCGCGCAATTAACCCTCA
CTAAAGGGAACAAAAGCTGGAGCTGCAAGC
