>Addgene plasmid #143462 | TFORF1055 | depositor partial sequence | sequence record 282524 | Insert
ACCGCCACCATGGCTACCCATTCTCCCCAGAAATCTCACCAGTGTGCTCACTGTGAGAAGACGTTCAACC
GGAAAGACCACCTGAAAAACCACCTCCAGACCCACGACCCCAACAAAATGGCCTTTGGGTGTGAGGAGTG
TGGGAAGAAGTACAACACCATGCTGGGCTATAAGAGGCACCTGGCCCTCCATGCGGCCAGCAGTGGGGAC
CTCACCTGTGGGGTCTGTGCCCTGGAGCTAGGGAGCACCGAGGTGCTACTGGACCACCTCAAAGCCCATG
CGGAAGAGAAGCCCCCTAGCGGAACCAAGGAAAAGAAGCACCAGTGCGACCACTGTGAAAGATGCTTCTA
CACCCGGAAGGATGTGCGACGCCACCTGGTGGTCCACACAGGATGCAAGGACTTCCTGTGCCAGTTCTGT
GCCCAGAGATTTGGGCGCAAGGATCACCTCACCCGGCATACCAAGAAGACCCACTCACAGGAGCTGATGA
AAGAGAGCTTGCAGACCGGAGACCTTCTGAGCACCTTCCACACCATCTCGCCTTCATTCCAACTGAAGGC
TGCTGCCTTGCCTCCTTTCCCTTTAGGAGCTTCTGCCCAGAACGGGCTTGCAAGTAGCTTGCCAGCTGAG
GTCCATAGCCTCACCCTCAGTCCCCCAGAACAAGCCGCCCAGCCTATGCAGCCGCTGCCAGAGTCCCTGG
CCTCCCTCCACCCCTCGGTATCCCCTGGCTCTCCTCCGCCACCCCTTCCCAATCACAAGTACAACACCAC
TTCTACCTCATACTCCCCACTTGCAAGCCTGCCCCTCAAAGCAGATACTAAAGGTTTTTGCAATATCAGT
TTGTTTGAGGACTTGCCTCTGCAAGAGCCTCAGTCACCTCAAAAGCTCAACCCAGGTTTTGATCTGGCTA
AGGGAAATGCTGGTAAAGTAAACCTGCCCAAGGAGCTGCCTGCAGATGCTGTGAACCTAACAATACCTGC
CTCTCTGGACCTGTCCCCCCTGTTGGGCTTCTGGCAGCTGCCCCCTCCTGCTACCCAAAATACCTTTGGG
AATAGCACTCTTGCCCTGGGGCCTGGGGAATCTTTGCCCCACAGGTTAAGCTGTCTGGGGCAGCAGCAGC
AAGAACCCCCACTTGCCATGGGCACTGTGAGCCTGGGCCAGCTCCCCCTGCCCCCCATCCCTCATGTGTT
CTCAGCTGGCACTGGCTCTGCCATCCTGCCTCATTTCCATCATGCATTCAGATAGTAATGAACTAGTCCG
TAACTTGAAAGTATTTCGATTTCTTGGCTTTATATATCTTGTGGAAAGGACGAGCCACCGGCCTAGACCG
GCATCGG
