>Addgene plasmid #143462 | TFORF1055 | depositor partial sequence | sequence record 282525 | Barcode
GCCACCGGCCTAGACCGGCATCGG
